Addgene plasmid #208699: pAAV-hSyn-GRAB-gDA3h
Purpose: Expresses the genetically-encoded fluorescent dopamine (DA) sensor GRAB_gDA3h in neurons
Depositing lab: Yulong Li. Depositing organization: Peking University. Publication: Improved green and red GRAB sensors for monitoring dopaminergic activity in vivo. Zhuo Y, Luo B, Yi X, Dong H, Miao X, Wan J, Williams JT, Campbell MG, Cai R, Qian T, Li F, Weber SJ, Wang L, Li B, Wei Y, Li G, Wang H, Zheng Y, Zhao Y, Wolf ME, Zhu Y, Watabe-Uchida M, Li Y. Nat Methods. 2023 Nov 30. doi: 10.1038/s41592-023-02100-w. PubMed 38036855.
Backbone
  Vector backbone: pAAV
  Vector type: AAV
Growth in bacteria
  Bacterial resistance: Ampicillin, 100 μg/mL
  Growth temperature: 37°C
  Growth strain: NEB Stable
  Copy number: High Copy
Gene/Insert
  Gene/Insert name: GPCR activation based dopamine (DA) sensor GRAB_gDA3h (alt names: GRAB_gDA3h; gDA3h)
  Species: B. taurus (bovine)
  Promoter: hSyn
  Cloning method: Gibson Cloning
  Sequencing primers: 5′ ACGGGCGCGACCATCTGCGC; 3′ CATTAAAGCAGCGTATCC
Terms and licenses: Academic/Nonprofit Terms; Industry Terms: Not Available to Industry
Depositor comments: Please visit https://doi.org/10.1101/2023.08.24.554559 for biorxiv preprint
How to cite: pAAV-hSyn-GRAB-gDA3h was a gift from Yulong Li (Addgene plasmid # 208699 ; http://n2t.net/addgene:208699 ; RRID:Addgene_208699)
