[The description below was written by a language model from this plasmid's Addgene catalogue record and pLannotate feature annotations shown in this document.]
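Description:
pAAV-hSyn-GRAB-gDA3h is an adeno-associated virus transfer plasmid (pAAV backbone, 6,623 nt in the sequenced record) designed to express the green fluorescent dopamine sensor GRAB_gDA3h in neurons. It is maintained in bacteria through a high-copy ColE1/pUC-type origin and selected with ampicillin via the β-lactamase gene. An f1 phage origin is also present, along with small annotated remnants of pBR322 bom and rop sequences. The expression cassette sits between AAV2 inverted terminal repeats, which allow the intervening DNA to be packaged into recombinant AAV particles. One ITR is annotated in full and the other only as short fragments, which may reflect the difficulty of sequencing and annotating these repeats.

Within the ITRs, the human synapsin I promoter restricts expression to neurons. It drives an open reading frame that begins with a mouse Igκ leader peptide, which likely promotes membrane targeting of the receptor-based sensor. The sensor is a GPCR-activation-based (GRAB) design, in which a circularly permuted EGFP-type module is inserted within a dopamine receptor scaffold so that dopamine binding produces a change in green fluorescence. The catalogue lists the insert species as bovine. The automated annotation labels the receptor portions by homology, as a D1 dopamine receptor (best match rabbit) upstream of the fluorescent protein and a β1-adrenergic receptor-like fragment downstream, so these labels should be read as similarity matches rather than definitive origins. A WPRE and the human growth hormone polyadenylation signal follow the coding sequence to enhance transcript stability and 3′ end processing. The construct is intended for producing AAV, or for direct transfection, to monitor dopaminergic activity in neurons, including in vivo.
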