Features (pLannotate 1.2.2; 19 found; start..end, strand, type, name):
     97..201     -  promoter       AmpR promoter: bla
    296..331     +  CDS            rop (fragment): Rop protein, which maintains plasmids at low copy number; rop
    433..482     +  misc_feature   bom (fragment): basis of mobility region from pBR322
    483..938     -  rep_origin     f1 ori (sequence partly withheld): f1 bacteriophage origin of replication; arrow indicates direction of (+) strand synthesis
    957..1008    +  misc_feature   bom (fragment): basis of mobility region from pBR322
   1013..1153    -  repeat_region  AAV2 ITR: inverted terminal repeat of adeno-associated virus serotype 2 inverted
   1193..1669    -  polyA_signal   hGH poly(A) signal: human growth hormone polyadenylation signal
   1701..2289    -  misc_feature   WPRE: woodchuck hepatitis virus posttranscriptional regulatory element
   2289..2313    -  misc_feature   MCS (fragment): pBluescript multiple cloning site
   2608..2859    -  CDS            ADRB1 (fragment): ADRB1_HUMAN - Also known as ADRB1R, B1AR. Experimental evidence at protein level: Swiss-Prot protein existence level 1. Beta-adrenergic receptors mediate the catecholamine-induced activation of adenylate cyclase through the action of G proteins. This receptor binds epinephrine and norepinephrine with approximately equal affinity. Mediates Ras activation through G(s)-alpha- and cAMP-mediated signaling. Involved in the regulation of sleep/wake behaviors (PubMed:31473062). From Homo sapiens (Human).
   2905..3627    -  CDS            cEGFP: cEGFP is a basic (constitutively fluorescent) green fluorescent protein published in 2008, derived from Aequorea victoria.
   3703..4239    -  CDS            DRD1: DRD1_RABIT - Protein inferred from homology: Swiss-Prot protein existence level 3. Dopamine receptor whose activity is mediated by G proteins which activate adenylyl cyclase. From Oryctolagus cuniculus (Rabbit).
   4371..4388    -  protein_bind   attB1 (fragment): mutant version of attB; core recombination site for the Gateway® BP reaction BP Clonase™
   4390..4452    -  sig_peptide    Igκ leader: leader sequence from mouse immunoglobulin κ light chain
   4472..4894    -  promoter       hSyn promoter (fragment): human synapsin I promoter; confers neuron-specific expression (Kügler et al., 2003)
   4944..4971    -  repeat_region  AAV2 ITR (fragment): inverted terminal repeat of adeno-associated virus serotype 2 inverted
   5000..5027    -  repeat_region  AAV2 ITR (fragment): inverted terminal repeat of adeno-associated virus serotype 2 inverted
   5100..5688    -  rep_origin     ori: high-copy-number ColE1/pMB1/pBR322/pUC origin of replication
   5859..96      -  CDS            AmpR (across the origin): β-lactamase; bla; confers resistance to ampicillin, carbenicillin, and related antibiotics
>Addgene plasmid #208699 | pAAV-hSyn-GRAB-gDA3h | addgene full sequence | sequence record 412373 | Addgene NGS Result
TTTTACTTTCACCAGCGTTTCTGGGTGAGCAAAAACAGGAAGGCAAAATGCCGCAAAAAAGGGAATAAGG
GCGACACGGAAATGTTGAATACTCATACTCTTCCTTTTTCAATATTATTGAAGCATTTATCAGGGTTATT
GTCTCATGAGCGGATACATATTTGAATGTATTTAGAAAAATAAACAAATAGGGGTTCCGCGCACATTTCC
CCGAAAAGTGCCACCTGACGTCTAAGAAACCATTATTATCATGACATTAACCTATAAAAATAGGCGTATC
ACGAGGCCCTTTCGTCTCGCGCGTTTCGGTGATGACGGTGAAAACCTCTGACACATGCAGCTCCCGGAGA
CGGTCACAGCTTGTCTGTAAGCGGATGCCGGGAGCAGACAAGCCCGTCAGGGCGCGTCAGCGGGTGTTGG
CGGGTGTCGGGGCTGGCTTAACTATGCGGCATCAGAGCAGATTGTACTGAGAGTGCACCATAAAATTGTA
AACGTTAATATTTTGTTAAAATTCGCGTTAAATTTTTGTTAAATCAGCTCATTTTTTAACCAATAGACCG
AAATCGGCAAAATCCCTTATAAATCAAAAGAATAGCCCGAGATAGAGT
[37 nt withheld, positions 609-645]
AAAGAACGTGGACTCCAACGTCAAAGG
[141 nt withheld, positions 673-813]
G
[46 nt withheld, positions 815-860]
A
[95 nt withheld, positions 862-956]
TATGCGGTGTGAAATACCGCACAGATGCGTAAGGAGAAAATACCGCATCAGGCGCCCCTGCAGGCAGCTG
CGCGCTCGCTCGCTCACTGAGGCCGCCCGGGCAAAGCCCGGGCGTCGGGCGACCTTTGGTCGCCCGGCCT
CAGTGAGCGAGCGAGCGCGCAGAGAGGGAGTGGCCAACTCCATCACTAGGGGTTCCTGCGGCCGCTCGGT
CCGCACGTGGTTACCTACAAAATCAGAAGGACAGGGAAGGGAGCAGTGGTTCACGCCTGTAATCCCAGCA
ATTTGGGAGGCCAAGGTGGGTAGATCACCTGAGATTAGGAGTTGGAGACCAGCCTGGCCAATATGGTGAA
ACCCCGTCTCTACCAAAAAAACAAAAATTAGCTGAGCCTGGTCATGCATGCCTGGAATCCCAACAACTCG
GGAGGCTGAGGCAGGAGAATCGCTTGAACCCAGGAGGCGGAGATTGCAGTGAGCCAAGATTGTGCCACTG
CACTCCAGCTTGGTTCCCAATAGACCCCGCAGGCCCTACAGGTTGTCTTCCCAACTTGCCCCTTGCTCCA
TACCACCCCCCTCCACCCCATAATATTATAGAAGGACACCTAGTCAGACAAAATGATGCAACTTAATTTT
ATTAGGACAAGGCTGGTGGGCACTGGAGTGGCAACTTCCAGGGCCAGGAGAGGCACTGGGGAGGGGTCAC
AGGGATGCCACCCGTAGATCTCTCGAGCAGCGCTCGGTATCGATGCGGGGAGGCGGCCCAAAGGGAGATC
CGACTCGTCTGAGGGCGAAGGCGAAGACGCGGAAGAGGCCGCAGAGCCGGCAGCAGGCCGCGGGAAGGAA
GGTCCGCTGGATTGAGGGCCGAAGGGACGTAGCAGAAGGACGTCCCGCGCAGAATCCAGGTGGCAACATA
GGCGAGCAGCCAAGGAAAGGACGATGATTTCCCCGACAACACCACGGAATTGTCAGTGCCCAACAGCCGA
GCCCCTGTCCAGCAGCGGGCAAGGCAGGCGGCGATGAGTTCCGCCGTGGCAATAGGGAGGGGGAAAGCGA
AAGTCCCGGAAAGGAGCTGACAGGTGGTGGCAATGCCCCAACCAGTGGGGGTTGCGTCAGCAAACACAGT
GCACACCACGCCACGTTGCCTGACAACGGGCCACAACTCCTCATAAAGAGACAGCAACCAGGATTTATAC
AAGGAGGAGAAAATGAAAGCCATACGGGAAGCAATAGCATGATACAAAGGCATTAAAGCAGCGTATCCAC
ATAGCGTAAAAGGAGCAACATAGTTAAGAATACCAGTCAATCTTTCACAAATTTTGTAATCCAGAGGTTG
ATTATCGATAAGCTTGATATCGAATTCTCAGGTCGGGTGCTGCCCGTTTTGTGTGATGGGCTGGATCTTC
TCAAGAGAGACGTCAGTGTCATAGTCCAAAATGACAGACAGGGCTGGGGACAGCTTCTCCAAGGGCTTGG
CTATTCCCACCGCCTCCTCCTTCTTCAGGCCCTCAGAGGAGCCCACAGCGTGTGGGATCAGATACACCAC
ATTGCAGTCCTTGGAGATGGAACCCCGAGGCTCGTGATGGCTGGAAAACACCACAGCCCCATTGTTATTG
ATGCTAACCGTCTCTATGGCATTATTCGTCGTCGGGCAAAGCCTGTAGCATCCTAAGAGGGTGGAAAATG
CCTTCCGAAAATCAGCATTAAAGGCATAAATGATGGGGTTCAAGGAGGAATTAGCCCACCCAAACCACAC
AAACACGTCAAAGGTGATGGAATCGATGCAGAAGGGCTTGGTCTCTCCAGACCCACAGAAGGGCACCATG
CAGTTCAAGATGAAGAAAGGGAGCCAGCAGCACACGAACACCCCCATGATCACCGACAGAGTCTTCAGAA
CTTTAGTCTCTCTTTTGAAGGACATCTTAAAGGAGCTCCAGCGTGCTGCTGCTCCGGTGTTGTACTCCAG
CTTGTGCCCCAGGATGTTGCCGTCCTCCTTGAAGTCGATGCCCTTCAGCTCGATGCGGTTCACCAGGGTG
TCGCCCTCGAACTTCACCTCGGCGCGGGTCTTGTAGTTGCCGTCGTCCTTGAAGAAGATGGTGCGCTCCT
GGATGTAGCCTTCGGGCATGGCGGACTTGAAGAAGTCGTGCTGCTTCATGTGGTCGGGGTAGCGGCTGAA
GCACTGCACGCCGTAGGTCAGGGTGGTCACGAGGGTGGGCCAGGGCACGGGCAGCTTGCCGGTGGTGCAG
ATGAACTTCAGGGTCAGCTTGCCCTCGGTGGCATCGCCCTCACCCTCGCCGGACACGCTGAACTTGTGGC
CGTTTACGTCGCCGTCCAGCTCGACCAGGATGGGCACCACCCCGGTGAACAGCTCCTCGCCCTTTCTCAC
CATGCTCCCTCCGGTACCGCCCTTGTACAGCTCGTCCATGCCGAGAGTGATCCCGGCGGCGGTCACGAAC
TCCAGCAGGACCATGTGATCGCGCTTCTCGTTGGGGTCTTTCGAAAGTTTGGACTGCACGCTCAGGTAGT
GGTTGTCGGGCAGCAGCACGGGGCCGTCGCCGATGGGGGTGTTCTGCTGGTAGTGGTAGGCGAGCTGCAC
GCCGCCGTCCTCGATGTTGTGGCGGATCGTGAAGTTCGCCTTGATGCCGTTCTTCTGCTTGTCGGCCTTG
ATATAGACGTTTCCTCCCTCCTCCAGGTCCAGCGCGTCGGTGTCGCGCGGCCCGGCTGAGATACGCCGTA
TTTGTTTCTGGGCGATCCTGTAGATCCTGGTGTAGGTGACAATCATGATGGCCACAGGGATGTAAAAGCT
TATTAGAGAGGATGAAATGGCATATGTCCTGCTCAAGCTGGAGTCACAGTTGTTGATGGTCTTGCCCAGG
GAAGTGGCATTCCCCTCAGAGGGACCTGTGGGTTTCGCCTTGTGCCAGCTGAGCTGCACGGGGATGAAGG
AGATAAGAACCGACAAAGTCCATGCCACACTGATCAGAATGAAGGCTGCCTTGGGGGTCATCTTCCTCTC
ATACCGACCGGGGCTAGAGATGGCCCAATACCTGTCCACACTGATCACACAGAGATTGAGGATGGATGCG
GTGGAGCACATGATGTCAAAGGCCACCCAGATGTTACAGAAGGACCCGAAGGGCCAGAAGCCAGCGATCT
CGGCCACTGCTTTCCAGGGCATGACCAAGACGGCCACCAAGAGATCCGATACAGCCAAGGAGATGACGAA
GAAGTTGGTCACCTTGGATCGCAGGTGGCGGAACCTGATCACGGCGGCACAGACCAGCGTGTTCCCCAGG
AGGGTGGACAGGATAAGCAGCGACAGGAAACAGGCTGTGAGAATGCGGAAGGAGAAGTCCCTCTCCGCCA
CCAGCCCGGTGCCTTCCATGGTAGACGTGTTGAGAGTCCTACCGGTGGTGCCAACTTTTTTGTACAAACT
TGTGTCACCAGTGGAACCTGGAACCCAGAGCAGCAGTACCCATAGCAGGAGTGTGTCTGTCTCCATGGTG
GCACCGGTTTCTCGACTGCGCTCTCAGGCACGACACGACTCCTCCGCTGCCCACCGCAGACTGAGGCAGC
GCTGAGTCGCCGGCGCCGCAGCGCAGATGGTCGCGCCCGTGCCCCCCTATCTCGCGCCTCGCGTGGTGCG
GTCCGGCTGGGCCGGCGGCGGCGCGGACGCGACCAAGGTGGCCGGGAAGGGGAGTTTGCGGGGGACCGGC
GAGTGACGTCAGCGCGCCTTCAGTGCTGAGGCGGCGGTGGCGCGCGCCGCCAGGCGGGGGCGAAGGCACT
GTCCGCGGTGCTGAAGCTGGCAGTGCGCACGCGCCTCGCCGCATCCTGTTTCCCCTCCCCCTCTCTGATA
GGGGATGCGCAATTTGGGGAATGGGGGTTGGGTGCTTGTCCAGTGGGTCGGGGTCGGTCGTCAGGTAGGC
ACCCCCACCCCGCCTCATACGCGTGCGGCCGCAGGAACCCCTAGTGATGGAGTTGGCCACTCCCTCTCTG
CGCGCTCGCTCGCTCACTGAGGCCGGGCGACCAAAGGTCGCCCGACGCCCGGGCGGCCTCAGTGAGCGAG
CGAGCGCGCAGCTGCCTGCAGGACATGTGAGCAAAAGGCCAGCAAAAGGCCAGGAACCGTAAAAAGGCCG
CGTTGCTGGCGTTTTTCCATAGGCTCCGCCCCCCTGACGAGCATCACAAAAATCGACGCTCAAGTCAGAG
GTGGCGAAACCCGACAGGACTATAAAGATACCAGGCGTTTCCCCCTGGAAGCTCCCTCGTGCGCTCTCCT
GTTCCGACCCTGCCGCTTACCGGATACCTGTCCGCCTTTCTCCCTTCGGGAAGCGTGGCGCTTTCTCATA
GCTCACGCTGTAGGTATCTCAGTTCGGTGTAGGTCGTTCGCTCCAAGCTGGGCTGTGTGCACGAACCCCC
CGTTCAGCCCGACCGCTGCGCCTTATCCGGTAACTATCGTCTTGAGTCCAACCCGGTAAGACACGACTTA
TCGCCACTGGCAGCAGCCACTGGTAACAGGATTAGCAGAGCGAGGTATGTAGGCGGTGCTACAGAGTTCT
TGAAGTGGTGGCCTAACTACGGCTACACTAGAAGAACAGTATTTGGTATCTGCGCTCTGCTGAAGCCAGT
TACCTTCGGAAAAAGAGTTGGTAGCTCTTGATCCGGCAAACAAACCACCGCTGGTAGCGGTGGTTTTTTT
GTTTGCAAGCAGCAGATTACGCGCAGAAAAAAAGGATCTCAAGAAGATCCTTTGATCTTTTCTACGGGGT
CTGACGCTCAGTGGAACGAAAACTCACGTTAAGGGATTTTGGTCATGAGATTATCAAAAAGGATCTTCAC
CTAGATCCTTTTAAATTAAAAATGAAGTTTTAAATCAATCTAAAGTATATATGAGTAAACTTGGTCTGAC
AGTTACCAATGCTTAATCAGTGAGGCACCTATCTCAGCGATCTGTCTATTTCGTTCATCCATAGTTGCCT
GACTCCCCGTCGTGTAGATAACTACGATACGGGAGGGCTTACCATCTGGCCCCAGTGCTGCAATGATACC
GCGAGACCCACGCTCACCGGCTCCAGATTTATCAGCAATAAACCAGCCAGCCGGAAGGGCCGAGCGCAGA
AGTGGTCCTGCAACTTTATCCGCCTCCATCCAGTCTATTAATTGTTGCCGGGAAGCTAGAGTAAGTAGTT
CGCCAGTTAATAGTTTGCGCAACGTTGTTGCCATTGCTACAGGCATCGTGGTGTCACGCTCGTCGTTTGG
TATGGCTTCATTCAGCTCCGGTTCCCAACGATCAAGGCGAGTTACATGATCCCCCATGTTGTGCAAAAAA
GCGGTTAGCTCCTTCGGTCCTCCGATCGTTGTCAGAAGTAAGTTGGCCGCAGTGTTATCACTCATGGTTA
TGGCAGCACTGCATAATTCTCTTACTGTCATGCCATCCGTAAGATGCTTTTCTGTGACTGGTGAGTACTC
AACCAAGTCATTCTGAGAATAGTGTATGCGGCGACCGAGTTGCTCTTGCCCGGCGTCAATACGGGATAAT
ACCGCGCCACATAGCAGAACTTTAAAAGTGCTCATCATTGGAAAACGTTCTTCGGGGCGAAAACTCTCAA
GGATCTTACCGCTGTTGAGATCCAGTTCGATGTAACCCACTCGTGCACCCAACTGATCTTCAGCATC
